>Addgene plasmid #92233 | shNg Lenti FHRC3J1UGW | addgene full sequence | sequence record 180583 | Addgene NGS Result
CCGTTGGGCAGTGCACCCGTACCTTTGGGAGCGCGCGCCCTCGTCGTGTCGTGACGTCACCCGTTCTGTT
GGCTTATAATGCAGGGTGGGGCCACCTGCCGGTAGGTGTGCGGTAGGCTTTTCTCCGTCGCAGGACGCAG
GGTTCGGGCCTAGGGTAGGCTCTCCTGAATCGACAGGCGCCGGACCTCTGGTGAGGGGAGGGATAAGTGA
GGCGTCAGTTTCTTTGGTCGGTTTTATGTACCTATCTTCTTAAGTAGCTGAAGCTCCGGTTTTGAACTAT
GCGCTCGGGGTTGGCGAGTGTGTTTTGTGAAGTTTTTTAGGCACCTTTTGAAATGTAATCATTTGGGTCA
ATATGTAATTTTCAGTGTTAGACTAGTAAATTGTCCGCTAAATTCTGGCCGTTTTTGGCTTTTTTGTTAG
ACGAAGCTTGGGCTGCAGGTCGACTCTAGAGGATCCACCGGTCCACCATGGTGAGCAAGGGCGAGGAGCT
GTTCACCGGGGTGGTGCCCATCCTGGTCGAGCTGGACGGCGACGTAAACGGCCACAAGTTCAGCGTGTCC
GGCGAGGGCGAGGGCGATGCCACCTACGGCAAGCTGACCCTGAAGTTCATCTGCACCACCGGCAAGCTGC
CCGTGCCCTGGCCCACCCTCGTGACCACCCTGACCTACGGCGTGCAGTGCTTCAGCCGCTACCCCGACCA
CATGAAGCAGCACGACTTCTTCAAGTCCGCCATGCCCGAAGGCTACGTCCAGGAGCGCACCATCTTCTTC
AAGGACGACGGCAACTACAAGACCCGCGCCGAGGTGAAGTTCGAGGGCGACACCCTGGTGAACCGCATCG
AGCTGAAGGGCATCGACTTCAAGGAGGACGGCAACATCCTGGGGCACAAGCTGGAGTACAACTACAACAG
CCACAACGTCTATATCATGGCCGACAAGCAGAAGAACGGCATCAAGGCGAACTTCAAGATCCGCCACAAC
ATCGAGGACGGCGGCGTGCAGCTCGCCGACCACTACCAGCAGAACACCCCCATCGGCGACGGCCCCGTGC
TGCTGCCCGACAACCACTACCTGAGCACCCAGTCCGCCCTGAGCAAAGACCCCAACGAGAAGCGCGATCA
CATGGTCCTGCTGGAGTTCGTGACCGCCGCCGGGATCACTCTCGGCATGGACGAGCTGTACAAGTAAGCT
AGCTCGAGCTAGAATTAATTCGATATCAAGCTTATCGATAATCAACCTCTGGATTACAAAATTTGTGAAA
GATTGACTGGTATTCTTAACTATGTTGCTCCTTTTACGCTATGTGGATACGCTGCTTTAATGCCTTTGTA
TCATGCTATTGCTTCCCGTATGGCTTTCATTTTCTCCTCCTTGTATAAATCCTGGTTGCTGTCTCTTTAT
GAGGAGTTGTGGCCCGTTGTCAGGCAACGTGGCGTGGTGTGCACTGTGTTTGCTGACGCAACCCCCACTG
GTTGGGGCATTGCCACCACCTGTCAGCTCCTTTCCGGGACTTTCGCTTTCCCCCTCCCTATTGCCACGGC
GGAACTCATCGCCGCCTGCCTTGCCCGCTGCTGGACAGGGGCTCGGCTGTTGGGCACTGACAATTCCGTG
GTGTTGTCGGGGAAATCATCGTCCTTTCCTTGGCTGCTCGCCTGTGTTGCCACCTGGATTCTGCGCGGGA
CGTCCTTCTGCTACGTCCCTTCGGCCCTCAATCCAGCGGACCTTCCTTCCCGCGGCCTGCTGCCGGCTCT
GCGGCCTCTTCCGCGTCTTCGCCTTCGCCCTCAGACGAGTCGGATCTCCCTTTGGGCCGCCTCCCCGCAT
CGATACCGTCGAGACCTAGAAAAACATGGAGCAATCACAAGTAGCAATACAGCAGCTACCAATGCTGATT
GTGCCTGGCTAGAAGCACAAGAGGAGGAGGAGGTGGGTTTTCCAGTCACACCTCAGGTACCTTTAAGACC
AATGACTTACAAGGCAGCTGTAGATCTTAGCCACTTTTTAAAAGAAAAGGGGGGACTGGAAGGGCTAATT
CACTCCCAACGAAGACAAGATATCCTTGATCTGTGGATCTACCACACACAAGGCTACTTCCCTGATTGGC
AGAACTACACACCAGGGCCAGGGATCAGATATCCACTGACCTTTGGATGGTGCTACAAGCTAGTACCAGT
TGAGCAAGAGAAGGTAGAAGAAGCCAATGAAGGAGAGAACACCCGCTTGTTACACCCTGTGAGCCTGCAT
GGGATGGATGACCCGGAGAGAGAAGTATTAGAGTGGAGGTTTGACAGCCGCCTAGCATTTCATCACATGG
CCCGAGAGCTGCATCCGGACTGTACTGGGTCTCTCTGGTTAGACCAGATCTGAGCCTGGGAGCTCTCTGG
CTAACTAGGGAACCCACTGCTTAAGCCTCAATAAAGCTTGCCTTGAGTGCTTCAAGTAGTGTGTGCCCGT
CTGTTGTGTGACTCTGGTAACTAGAGATCCCTCAGACCCTTTTAGTCAGTGTGGAAAATCTCTAGCAGGG
CCCGTTTAAACCCGCTGATCAGCCTCGACTGTGCCTTCTAGTTGCCAGCCATCTGTTGTTTGCCCCTCCC
CCGTGCCTTCCTTGACCCTGGAAGGTGCCACTCCCACTGTCCTTTCCTAATAAAATGAGGAAATTGCATC
GCATTGTCTGAGTAGGTGTCATTCTATTCTGGGGGGTGGGGTGGGGCAGGACAGCAAGGGGGAGGATTGG
GAAGACAATAGCAGGCATGCTGGGGATGCGGTGGGCTCTATGGCTTCTGAGGCGGAAAGAACCAGCTGGG
GCTCTAGGGGGTATCCCC
[124 nt withheld, positions 2819-2942]
C
[91 nt withheld, positions 2944-3034]
A
[49 nt withheld, positions 3036-3084]
CCTTTGACGTTGGAGTCCACGTTCTTT
[37 nt withheld, positions 3112-3148]
ACCCTATCTCGGTCTATTCTTTTGATTTATAAGGGATTTTGCCGATTTCGGCCTATTGGTTAAAAAATGA
GCTGATTTAACAAAAATTTAACGCGAATTAATTCTGTGGAATGTGTGTCAGTTAGGGTGTGGAAAGTCCC
CAGGCTCCCCAGCAGGCAGAAGTATGCAAAGCATGCATCTCAATTAGTCAGCAACCAGGTGTGGAAAGTC
CCCAGGCTCCCCAGCAGGCAGAAGTATGCAAAGCATGCATCTCAATTAGTCAGCAACCATAGTCCCGCCC
CTAACTCCGCCCATCCCGCCCCTAACTCCGCCCAGTTCCGCCCATTCTCCGCCCCATGGCTGACTAATTT
TTTTTATTTATGCAGAGGCCGAGGCCGCCTCTGCCTCTGAGCTATTCCAGAAGTAGTGAGGAGGCTTTTT
TGGAGGCCTAGGCTTTTGCAAAAAGCTCCCGGGAGCTTGTATATCCATTTTCGGATCTGATCAGCACGTG
TTGACAATTAATCATCGGCATAGTATATCGGCATAGTATAATACGACAAGGTGAGGAACTAAACCATGGC
CAAGTTGACCAGTGCCGTTCCGGTGCTCACCGCGCGCGACGTCGCCGGAGCGGTCGAGTTCTGGACCGAC
CGGCTCGGGTTCTCCCGGGACTTCGTGGAGGACGACTTCGCCGGTGTGGTCCGGGACGACGTGACCCTGT
TCATCAGCGCGGTCCAGGACCAGGTGGTGCCGGACAACACCCTGGCCTGGGTGTGGGTGCGCGGCCTGGA
CGAGCTGTACGCCGAGTGGTCGGAGGTCGTGTCCACGAACTTCCGGGACGCCTCCGGGCCGGCCATGACC
GAGATCGGCGAGCAGCCGTGGGGGCGGGAGTTCGCCCTGCGCGACCCGGCCGGCAACTGCGTGCACTTCG
TGGCCGAGGAGCAGGACTGACACGTGCTACGAGATTTCGATTCCACCGCCGCCTTCTATGAAAGGTTGGG
CTTCGGAATCGTTTTCCGGGACGCCGGCTGGATGATCCTCCAGCGCGGGGATCTCATGCTGGAGTTCTTC
GCCCACCCCAACTTGTTTATTGCAGCTTATAATGGTTACAAATAAAGCAATAGCATCACAAATTTCACAA
ATAAAGCATTTTTTTCACTGCATTCTAGTTGTGGTTTGTCCAAACTCATCAATGTATCTTATCATGTCTG
TATACCGTCGACCTCTAGCTAGAGCTTGGCGTAATCATGGTCATAGCTGTTTCCTGTGTGAAATTGTTAT
CCGCTCACAATTCCACACAACATACGAGCCGGAAGCATAAAGTGTAAAGCCTGGGGTGCCTAATGAGTGA
GCTAACTCACATTAATTGCGTTGCGCTCACTGCCCGCTTTCCAGTCGGGAAACCTGTCGTGCCAGCTGCA
TTAATGAATCGGCCAACGCGCGGGGAGAGGCGGTTTGCGTATTGGGCGCTCTTCCGCTTCCTCGCTCACT
GACTCGCTGCGCTCGGTCGTTCGGCTGCGGCGAGCGGTATCAGCTCACTCAAAGGCGGTAATACGGTTAT
CCACAGAATCAGGGGATAACGCAGGAAAGAACATGTGAGCAAAAGGCCAGCAAAAGGCCAGGAACCGTAA
AAAGGCCGCGTTGCTGGCGTTTTTCCATAGGCTCCGCCCCCCTGACGAGCATCACAAAAATCGACGCTCA
AGTCAGAGGTGGCGAAACCCGACAGGACTATAAAGATACCAGGCGTTTCCCCCTGGAAGCTCCCTCGTGC
GCTCTCCTGTTCCGACCCTGCCGCTTACCGGATACCTGTCCGCCTTTCTCCCTTCGGGAAGCGTGGCGCT
TTCTCATAGCTCACGCTGTAGGTATCTCAGTTCGGTGTAGGTCGTTCGCTCCAAGCTGGGCTGTGTGCAC
GAACCCCCCGTTCAGCCCGACCGCTGCGCCTTATCCGGTAACTATCGTCTTGAGTCCAACCCGGTAAGAC
ACGACTTATCGCCACTGGCAGCAGCCACTGGTAACAGGATTAGCAGAGCGAGGTATGTAGGCGGTGCTAC
AGAGTTCTTGAAGTGGTGGCCTAACTACGGCTACACTAGAAGAACAGTATTTGGTATCTGCGCTCTGCTG
AAGCCAGTTACCTTCGGAAAAAGAGTTGGTAGCTCTTGATCCGGCAAACAAACCACCGCTGGTAGCGGTG
GTTTTTTTGTTTGCAAGCAGCAGATTACGCGCAGAAAAAAAGGATCTCAAGAAGATCCTTTGATCTTTTC
TACGGGGTCTGACGCTCAGTGGAACGAAAACTCACGTTAAGGGATTTTGGTCATGAGATTATCAAAAAGG
ATCTTCACCTAGATCCTTTTAAATTAAAAATGAAGTTTTAAATCAATCTAAAGTATATATGAGTAAACTT
GGTCTGACAGTTACCAATGCTTAATCAGTGAGGCACCTATCTCAGCGATCTGTCTATTTCGTTCATCCAT
AGTTGCCTGACTCCCCGTCGTGTAGATAACTACGATACGGGAGGGCTTACCATCTGGCCCCAGTGCTGCA
ATGATACCGCGAGACCCACGCTCACCGGCTCCAGATTTATCAGCAATAAACCAGCCAGCCGGAAGGGCCG
AGCGCAGAAGTGGTCCTGCAACTTTATCCGCCTCCATCCAGTCTATTAATTGTTGCCGGGAAGCTAGAGT
AAGTAGTTCGCCAGTTAATAGTTTGCGCAACGTTGTTGCCATTGCTACAGGCATCGTGGTGTCACGCTCG
TCGTTTGGTATGGCTTCATTCAGCTCCGGTTCCCAACGATCAAGGCGAGTTACATGATCCCCCATGTTGT
GCAAAAAAGCGGTTAGCTCCTTCGGTCCTCCGATCGTTGTCAGAAGTAAGTTGGCCGCAGTGTTATCACT
CATGGTTATGGCAGCACTGCATAATTCTCTTACTGTCATGCCATCCGTAAGATGCTTTTCTGTGACTGGT
GAGTACTCAACCAAGTCATTCTGAGAATAGTGTATGCGGCGACCGAGTTGCTCTTGCCCGGCGTCAATAC
GGGATAATACCGCGCCACATAGCAGAACTTTAAAAGTGCTCATCATTGGAAAACGTTCTTCGGGGCGAAA
ACTCTCAAGGATCTTACCGCTGTTGAGATCCAGTTCGATGTAACCCACTCGTGCACCCAACTGATCTTCA
GCATCTTTTACTTTCACCAGCGTTTCTGGGTGAGCAAAAACAGGAAGGCAAAATGCCGCAAAAAAGGGAA
TAAGGGCGACACGGAAATGTTGAATACTCATACTCTTCCTTTTTCAATATTATTGAAGCATTTATCAGGG
TTATTGTCTCATGAGCGGATACATATTTGAATGTATTTAGAAAAATAAACAAATAGGGGTTCCGCGCACA
TTTCCCCGAAAAGTGCCACCTGACGTCGACGGATCGGGAGATCTCCCGATCCCCTATGGTGCACTCTCAG
TACAATCTGCTCTGATGCCGCATAGTTAAGCCAGTATCTGCTCCCTGCTTGTGTGTTGGAGGTCGCTGAG
TAGTGCGCGAGCAAAATTTAAGCTACAACAAGGCAAGGCTTGACCGACAATTGCATGAAGAATCTGCTTA
GGGTTAGGCGTTTTGCGCTGCTTCGCGATGTACGGGCCAGATATACGCGTTGACATTGATTATTGACTAG
TTATTAATAGTAATCAATTACGGGGTCATTAGTTCATAGCCCATATATGGAGTTCCGCGTTACATAACTT
ACGGTAAATGGCCCGCCTGGCTGACCGCCCAACGACCCCCGCCCATTGACGTCAATAATGACGTATGTTC
CCATAGTAACGCCAATAGGGACTTTCCATTGACGTCAATGGGTGGAGTATTTACGGTAAACTGCCCACTT
GGCAGTACATCAAGTGTATCATATGCCAAGTACGCCCCCTATTGACGTCAATGACGGTAAATGGCCCGCC
TGGCATTATGCCCAGTACATGACCTTATGGGACTTTCCTACTTGGCAGTACATCTACGTATTAGTCATCG
CTATTACCATGGTGATGCGGTTTTGGCAGTACATCAATGGGCGTGGATAGCGGTTTGACTCACGGGGATT
TCCAAGTCTCCACCCCATTGACGTCAATGGGAGTTTGTTTTGGCACCAAAATCAACGGGACTTTCCAAAA
TGTCGTAACAACTCCGCCCCATTGACGCAAATGGGCGGTAGGCGTGTACGGTGGGAGGTCTATATAAGCA
GCGCGTTTTGCCTGTACTGGGTCTCTCTGGTTAGACCAGATCTGAGCCTGGGAGCTCTCTGGCTAACTAG
GGAACCCACTGCTTAAGCCTCAATAAAGCTTGCCTTGAGTGCTTCAAGTAGTGTGTGCCCGTCTGTTGTG
TGACTCTGGTAACTAGAGATCCCTCAGACCCTTTTAGTCAGTGTGGAAAATCTCTAGCAGTGGCGCCCGA
ACAGGGACTTGAAAGCGAAAGGGAAACCAGAGGAGCTCTCTCGACGCAGGACTCGGCTTGCTGAAGCGCG
CACGGCAAGAGGCGAGGGGCGGCGACTGGTGAGTACGCCAAAAATTTTGACTAGCGGAGGCTAGAAGGAG
AGAGATGGGTGCGAGAGCGTCAGTATTAAGCGGGGGAGAATTAGATCGCGATGGGAAAAAATTCGGTTAA
GGCCAGGGGGAAAGAAAAAATATAAATTAAAACATATAGTATGGGCAAGCAGGGAGCTAGAACGATTCGC
AGTTAATCCTGGCCTGTTAGAAACATCAGAAGGCTGTAGACAAATACTGGGACAGCTACAACCATCCCTT
CAGACAGGATCAGAAGAACTTAGATCATTATATAATACAGTAGCAACCCTCTATTGTGTGCATCAAAGGA
TAGAGATAAAAGACACCAAGGAAGCTTTAGACAAGATAGAGGAAGAGCAAAACAAAAGTAAGACCACCGC
ACAGCAAGCGGCCGCTGATCTTCAGACCTGGAGGAGGAGATATGAGGGACAATTGGAGAAGTGAATTATA
TAAATATAAAGTAGTAAAAATTGAACCATTAGGAGTAGCACCCACCAAGGCAAAGAGAAGAGTGGTGCAG
AGAGAAAAAAGAGCAGTGGGAATAGGAGCTTTGTTCCTTGGGTTCTTGGGAGCAGCAGGAAGCACTATGG
GCGCAGCGTCAATGACGCTGACGGTACAGGCCAGACAATTATTGTCTGGTATAGTGCAGCAGCAGAACAA
TTTGCTGAGGGCTATTGAGGCGCAACAGCATCTGTTGCAACTCACAGTCTGGGGCATCAAGCAGCTCCAG
GCAAGAATCCTGGCTGTGGAAAGATACCTAAAGGATCAACAGCTCCTGGGGATTTGGGGTTGCTCTGGAA
AACTCATTTGCACCACTGCTGTGCCTTGGAATGCTAGTTGGAGTAATAAATCTCTGGAACAGATTTGGAA
TCACACGACCTGGATGGAGTGGGACAGAGAAATTAACAATTACACAAGCTTAATACACTCCTTAATTGAA
GAATCGCAAAACCAGCAAGAAAAGAATGAACAAGAATTATTGGAATTAGATAAATGGGCAAGTTTGTGGA
ATTGGTTTAACATAACAAATTGGCTGTGGTATATAAAATTATTCATAATGATAGTAGGAGGCTTGGTAGG
TTTAAGAATAGTTTTTGCTGTACTTTCTATAGTGAATAGAGTTAGGCAGGGATATTCACCATTATCGTTT
CAGACCCACCTCCCAACCCCGAGGGGACCCGACAGGCCCGAAGGAATAGAAGAAGAAGGTGGAGAGAGAG
ACAGAGACAGATCCATTCGATTAGTGAACGGATCGGCACTGCGTGCGCCAATTCTGCAGACAAATGGCAG
TATTCATCCACAATTTTAAAAGAAAAGGGGGGATTGGGGGGTACAGTGCAGGGGAAAGAATAGTAGACAT
AATAGCAACAGACATACAAACTAAAGAATTACAAAAACAAATTACAAAAATTCAAAATTTTCGGGTTTAT
TACAGGGACAGCAGAGATCCAGTTTGGTTAATCGTACGAATTCGAACGCTGACGTCATCAACCCGCTCCA
AGGAATCGCGGGCCCAGTGTCACTAGGCGGGAACACCCAGCGCGCGTGCGCCCTGGCAGGAAGATGGCTG
TGAGGGACAGGGGAGTGGCGCCCTGCAATATTTGCATGTCGCTATGTGTTCTGGGAAATCACCATAAACG
TGAAATGTCTTTGGATTTGGGAATCTTATAAGTTCTGTATGAGACCACAGATGCCCGTGACAAGACTTCC
CTACTGTTTCAAGAGAACAGTAGGGAAGTCTTGTCACTTTTTGGAAAGCTTATCGAATTAATTAACCCGT
GTCGGCTCCAGATCTGGCCTCCGCGCCGGGTTTTGGCGCCTCCCGCGGGCGCCCCCCTCCTCACGGCGAG
CGCTGCCACGTCAGACGAAGGGCGCAGCGAGCGTCCTGATCCTTCCGCCCGGACGCTCAGGACAGCGGCC
CGCTGCTCATAAGACTCGGCCTTAGAACCCCAGTATCAGCAGAAGGACATTTTAGGACGGGACTTGGGTG
ACTCTAGGGCACTGGTTTTCTTTCCAGAGAGCGGAACAGGCGAGGAAAAGTAGTCCCTTCTCGGCGATTC
TGCGGAGGGATCTCCGTGGGGCGGTGAACGCCGATGATTATATAAGGACGCGCCGGGTGTGGCACAGCTA
GTTCCGTCGCAGCCGGGATTTGGGTCGCGGTTCTTGTTTGTGGATCGCTGTGATCGTCACTTGGTGAGTA
GCGGGCTGCTGGGCTGGCCGGGGCTTTCGTGGCCGCCGGGCCGCTCGGTGGGACGGAAGCGTGTGGAGAG
ACCGCCAAGGGCTGTAGTCTGGGTCCGCGAGCAAGGTTGCCCTGAACTGGGGGTTGGGGGGAGCGCAGCA
AAATGGCGGCTGTTCCCGAGTCTTGAATGGAAGACGCTTGTGAGGCGGGCTGTGAGGTCGTTGAAACAAG
GTGGGGGGCATGGTGGGCGGCAAGAACCCAAGGTCTTGAGGCCTTCGCTAATGCGGGAAAGCTCTTATTC
GGGTGAGATGGGCTGGGGCACCATCTGGGGACCCTGACGTGAAGTTTGTCACTGACTGGAGAACTCGGTT
TGTCGTCTGTTGCGGGGGCGGCAGTTATGGCGGTG
Features (pLannotate 1.2.2; 32 found; start..end, strand, type, name):
    433..456     -  misc_feature   MCS (fragment): pUC18/19 multiple cloning site
    468..1187    +  CDS            EGFP: the original enhanced GFP (Yang et al., 1996) mammalian codon-optimized
   1207..1230    +  misc_feature   MCS (fragment): pBluescript multiple cloning site
   1230..1818    +  misc_feature   WPRE: woodchuck hepatitis virus posttranscriptional regulatory element
   1743..2330    +  CDS            nef: NEF_HV112 - Experimental evidence at protein level: Swiss-Prot protein existence level 1. Extracellular Nef protein targets CD4(+) T-lymphocytes for apoptosis by interacting with CXCR4 surface receptors. From Human immunodeficiency virus type 1 group M subtype B (isolate PCV12) (HIV-1).
   2337..2517    +  LTR            5' LTR (truncated): truncated 5' long terminal repeat (LTR) from HIV-1
   2549..2773    +  polyA_signal   bGH poly(A) signal: bovine growth hormone polyadenylation signal
   2777..2798    +  promoter       SV40 promoter (fragment): SV40 enhancer and early promoter
   2819..3247    +  rep_origin     f1 ori (sequence partly withheld): f1 bacteriophage origin of replication; arrow indicates direction of (+) strand synthesis
   3261..3590    +  promoter       SV40 promoter: SV40 enhancer and early promoter
   3638..3685    +  promoter       EM7 promoter: synthetic bacterial promoter&nbsp
   3704..4078    +  CDS            BleoR: antibiotic-binding protein; Sh ble from Streptoalloteichus hindustanus; confers resistance to bleomycin, phleomycin, and Zeocin™
   4088..4213    +  CDS            ble (fragment): BLE_KLEPN - Experimental evidence at protein level: Swiss-Prot protein existence level 1. Binding protein with a strong affinity to the bleomycin family of antibiotics. Binds to CL990; an antimitotic-antibiotic compound. From Klebsiella pneumoniae.
   4208..4329    +  polyA_signal   SV40 poly(A) signal: SV40 polyadenylation signal
   4402..4418    -  protein_bind   lac operator: The lac repressor binds to the lac operator to inhibit transcription in E. coli. This inhibition can be relieved by adding lactose or isopropyl-β-D-thiogalactopyranoside (IPTG). lac repressor encoded by lacI
   4426..4456    -  promoter       lac promoter: promoter for the E. coli lac operon
   4471..4492    -  protein_bind   CAP binding site: CAP binding activates transcription in the presence of cAMP. E. coli catabolite activator protein
   4505..4597    -  CDS            lacI (fragment): lac repressor; lacI; The lac repressor binds to the lac operator to inhibit transcription in E. coli. This inhibition can be relieved by adding lactose or isopropyl-β-D-thiogalactopyranoside (IPTG).
   4780..5368    -  rep_origin     ori: high-copy-number ColE1/pMB1/pBR322/pUC origin of replication
   5539..6399    -  CDS            AmpR: β-lactamase; bla; confers resistance to ampicillin, carbenicillin, and related antibiotics
   6400..6504    -  promoter       AmpR promoter: bla
   6563..6615    -  misc_feature   bom (fragment): basis of mobility region from pBR322
   6770..7149    +  enhancer       CMV enhancer: human cytomegalovirus immediate early enhancer
   7150..7349    +  promoter       CMV promoter: human cytomegalovirus (CMV) immediate early promoter
   7367..7547    +  LTR            5' LTR (truncated): truncated 5' long terminal repeat (LTR) from HIV-1
   7594..7719    +  misc_feature   HIV-1 Ψ: packaging signal of human immunodeficiency virus type 1
   7703..8066    +  CDS            HIV-1 gag (fragment): gag protein from human immunodeficiency virus 1; gag
   8212..8445    +  misc_feature   RRE: The Rev response element (RRE) of HIV-1 allows for Rev-dependent mRNA export from the nucleus to the cytoplasm.
   8822..8922    +  CDS            Rev (fragment): human immunodeficiency virus 1 (HIV-1) Rev protein; rev; enhances nuclear export of unspliced and incompletely spliced viral mRNAs
   8972..9089    +  misc_feature   cPPT/CTS: central polypurine tract and central termination sequence of HIV-1
   9142..9356    +  promoter       H1 promoter: human H1 RNA promoter
   9464..422     +  promoter       UbC promoter (across the origin): human ubiquitin C promoter
