[The description below was written by a language model from this plasmid's Addgene catalogue record and pLannotate feature annotations shown in this document.]
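Description:
shNg Lenti FHRC3J1UGW is a lentiviral transfer plasmid built on the FUGW backbone, designed to knock down neurogranin (Ng, encoded by NRGN) while marking transduced cells with EGFP. It is propagated in E. coli through a high-copy ColE1/pUC-type origin with ampicillin selection (AmpR), and the backbone also carries an f1 origin and an SV40/EM7-driven BleoR cassette that could confer Zeocin resistance in mammalian or bacterial cells. This cassette lies outside the viral genome and would not be transferred by the virus.

The viral genome is transcribed in packaging cells from a CMV enhancer/promoter fused to a truncated HIV-1 5' LTR, a chimeric arrangement of the kind that makes genomic RNA production independent of Tat. Downstream lie the Ψ packaging signal with a gag fragment, the Rev response element for nuclear export of unspliced genomic RNA, and the cPPT/CTS, which aids nuclear import of the preintegration complex. Two expression units follow. The first is a human H1 RNA polymerase III promoter driving the Ng-targeting shRNA. The hairpin itself is not annotated in the feature table, but it presumably occupies the short gap between H1 and the next promoter. The second is a human ubiquitin C promoter driving EGFP, followed by WPRE to enhance transcript stability and expression. The cassette ends in a truncated 3' LTR (annotated by the software as a 5' LTR, with adjacent nef-derived sequence) and a bGH polyadenylation signal.

The record lists the insert species as human. The associated publication concerns neurogranin's calmodulin-dependent regulation of synaptic plasticity, consistent with use of the virus for Ng loss-of-function experiments in which infected cells are identified by green fluorescence.
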