Addgene plasmid #92233: shNg Lenti FHRC3J1UGW
Purpose: lentiviral expression of EGFP and Ng shRNA
Depositing lab: Weifeng Xu. Depositing organization: Massachusetts Institute of Technology. Publication: Neurogranin, Encoded by the Schizophrenia Risk Gene NRGN, Bidirectionally Modulates Synaptic Plasticity via Calmodulin-Dependent Regulation of the Neuronal Phosphoproteome. Hwang H, Szucs MJ, Ding LJ, Allen A, Ren X, Haensgen H, Gao F, Rhim H, Andrade A, Pan JQ, Carr SA, Ahmad R, Xu W. Biol Psychiatry. 2021 Feb 1;89(3):256-269. doi: 10.1016/j.biopsych.2020.07.014. Epub 2020 Jul 29. PubMed 33032807.
Backbone
  Vector backbone: FUGW
  Backbone manufacturer: David Baltimore (Addgene plasmid # 14883)
  Vector type: Mammalian Expression, Lentiviral
Growth in bacteria
  Bacterial resistance: Ampicillin, 100 μg/mL
  Growth temperature: 37°C
  Growth strain: NEB Stable
  Copy number: Unknown
Gene/Insert
  Gene/Insert name: shRNA targeting Ng
  gRNA/shRNA sequence: GTGACAAGACTTCCCTACTGT
  Species: H. sapiens (human)
  Promoter: H1
  Cloning method: Unknown
  Sequencing primers: 5′ H1
Terms and licenses: Academic/Nonprofit Terms; Industry Terms: Not Available to Industry
How to cite: shNg Lenti FHRC3J1UGW was a gift from Weifeng Xu (Addgene plasmid # 92233 ; http://n2t.net/addgene:92233 ; RRID:Addgene_92233)
